>Addgene plasmid #244215 | SM280_EF1A-dEnAsCas12a-4xSID-T2A-BlastR | addgene full sequence | sequence record 486060 | Addgene NGS Result
GTCGACGGATCGGGAGATCTCCCGATCCCCTATGGTGCACTCTCAGTACAATCTGCTCTGATGCCGCATA
GTTAAGCCAGTATCTGCTCCCTGCTTGTGTGTTGGAGGTCGCTGAGTAGTGCGCGAGCAAAATTTAAGCT
ACAACAAGGCAAGGCTTGACCGACAATTGCATGAAGAATCTGCTTAGGGTTAGGCGTTTTGCGCTGCTTC
GCGATGTACGGGCCAGATATACGCGTTGACATTGATTATTGACTAGTTATTAATAGTAATCAATTACGGG
GTCATTAGTTCATAGCCCATATATGGAGTTCCGCGTTACATAACTTACGGTAAATGGCCCGCCTGGCTGA
CCGCCCAACGACCCCCGCCCATTGACGTCAATAATGACGTATGTTCCCATAGTAACGCCAATAGGGACTT
TCCATTGACGTCAATGGGTGGAGTATTTACGGTAAACTGCCCACTTGGCAGTACATCAAGTGTATCATAT
GCCAAGTACGCCCCCTATTGACGTCAATGACGGTAAATGGCCCGCCTGGCATTATGCCCAGTACATGACC
TTATGGGACTTTCCTACTTGGCAGTACATCTACGTATTAGTCATCGCTATTACCATGGTGATGCGGTTTT
GGCAGTACATCAATGGGCGTGGATAGCGGTTTGACTCACGGGGATTTCCAAGTCTCCACCCCATTGACGT
CAATGGGAGTTTGTTTTGGCACCAAAATCAACGGGACTTTCCAAAATGTCGTAACAACTCCGCCCCATTG
ACGCAAATGGGCGGTAGGCGTGTACGGTGGGAGGTCTATATAAGCAGCGCGTTTTGCCTGTACTGGGTCT
CTCTGGTTAGACCAGATCTGAGCCTGGGAGCTCTCTGGCTAACTAGGGAACCCACTGCTTAAGCCTCAAT
AAAGCTTGCCTTGAGTGCTTCAAGTAGTGTGTGCCCGTCTGTTGTGTGACTCTGGTAACTAGAGATCCCT
CAGACCCTTTTAGTCAGTGTGGAAAATCTCTAGCAGTGGCGCCCGAACAGGGACTTGAAAGCGAAAGGGA
AACCAGAGGAGCTCTCTCGACGCAGGACTCGGCTTGCTGAAGCGCGCACGGCAAGAGGCGAGGGGCGGCG
ACTGGTGAGTACGCCAAAAATTTTGACTAGCGGAGGCTAGAAGGAGAGAGATGGGTGCGAGAGCGTCAGT
ATTAAGCGGGGGAGAATTAGATCGCGATGGGAAAAAATTCGGTTAAGGCCAGGGGGAAAGAAAAAATATA
AATTAAAACATATAGTATGGGCAAGCAGGGAGCTAGAACGATTCGCAGTTAATCCTGGCCTGTTAGAAAC
ATCAGAAGGCTGTAGACAAATACTGGGACAGCTACAACCATCCCTTCAGACAGGATCAGAAGAACTTAGA
TCATTATATAATACAGTAGCAACCCTCTATTGTGTGCATCAAAGGATAGAGATAAAAGACACCAAGGAAG
CTTTAGACAAGATAGAGGAAGAGCAAAACAAAAGTAAGACCACCGCACAGCAAGCGGCCGCTGATCTTCA
GACCTGGAGGAGGAGATATGAGGGACAATTGGAGAAGTGAATTATATAAATATAAAGTAGTAAAAATTGA
ACCATTAGGAGTAGCACCCACCAAGGCAAAGAGAAGAGTGGTGCAGAGAGAAAAAAGAGCAGTGGGAATA
GGAGCTTTGTTCCTTGGGTTCTTGGGAGCAGCAGGAAGCACTATGGGCGCAGCGTCAATGACGCTGACGG
TACAGGCCAGACAATTATTGTCTGGTATAGTGCAGCAGCAGAACAATTTGCTGAGGGCTATTGAGGCGCA
ACAGCATCTGTTGCAACTCACAGTCTGGGGCATCAAGCAGCTCCAGGCAAGAATCCTGGCTGTGGAAAGA
TACCTAAAGGATCAACAGCTCCTGGGGATTTGGGGTTGCTCTGGAAAACTCATTTGCACCACTGCTGTGC
CTTGGAATGCTAGTTGGAGTAATAAATCTCTGGAACAGATTTGGAATCACACGACCTGGATGGAGTGGGA
CAGAGAAATTAACAATTACACAAGCTTAATACACTCCTTAATTGAAGAATCGCAAAACCAGCAAGAAAAG
AATGAACAAGAATTATTGGAATTAGATAAATGGGCAAGTTTGTGGAATTGGTTTAACATAACAAATTGGC
TGTGGTATATAAAATTATTCATAATGATAGTAGGAGGCTTGGTAGGTTTAAGAATAGTTTTTGCTGTACT
TTCTATAGTGAATAGAGTTAGGCAGGGATATTCACCATTATCGTTTCAGACCCACCTCCCAACCCCGAGG
GGACCCGACAGGCCCGAAGGAATAGAAGAAGAAGGTGGAGAGAGAGACAGAGACAGATCCATTCGATTAG
TGAACGGATCGGCACTGCGTGCGCCAATTCTGCAGACAAATGGCAGTATTCATCCACAATTTTAAAAGAA
AAGGGGGGATTGGGGGGTACAGTGCAGGGGAAAGAATAGTAGACATAATAGCAACAGACATACAAACTAA
AGAATTACAAAAACAAATTACAAAAATTCAAAATTTTCGGGTTTATTACAGGGACAGCAGAGATCCAGTT
TGGTTAATTAACCCGTGTCGGCTCCAGATCTGGCCTCCGGGCTCCGGTGCCCGTCAGTGGGCAGAGCGCA
CATCGCCCACAGTCCCCGAGAAGTTGGGGGGAGGGGTCGGCAATTGAACCGGTGCCTAGAGAAGGTGGCG
CGGGGTAAACTGGGAAAGTGATGTCGTGTACTGGCTCCGCCTTTTTCCCGAGGGTGGGGGAGAACCGTAT
ATAAGTGCAGTAGTCGCCGTGAACGTTCTTTTTCGCAACGGGTTTGCCGCCAGAACACAGGTAAGTGCCG
TGTGTGGTTCCCGCGGGCCTGGCCTCTTTACGGGTTATGGCCCTTGCGTGCCTTGAATTACTTCCACCTG
GCTGCAGTACGTGATTCTTGATCCCGAGCTTCGGGTTGGAAGTGGGTGGGAGAGTTCGAGGCCTTGCGCT
TAAGGAGCCCCTTCGCCTCGTGCTTGAGTTGAGGCCTGGCCTGGGCGCTGGGGCCGCCGCGTGCGAATCT
GGTGGCACCTTCGCGCCTGTCTCGCTGCTTTCGATAAGTCTCTAGCCATTTAAAATTTTTGATGACCTGC
TGCGACGCTTTTTTTCTGGCAAGATAGTCTTGTAAATGCGGGCCAAGATCTGCACACTGGTATTTCGGTT
TTTGGGGCCGCGGGCGGCGACGGGGCCCGTGCGTCCCAGCGCACATGTTCGGCGAGGCGGGGCCTGCGAG
CGCGGCCACCGAGAATCGGACGGGGGTAGTCTCAAGCTGGCCGGCCTGCTCTGGTGCCTGGCCTCGCGCC
GCCGTGTATCGCCCCGCCCTGGGCGGCAAGGCTGGCCCGGTCGGCACCAGTTGCGTGAGCGGAAAGATGG
CCGCTTCCCGGCCCTGCTGCAGGGAGCTCAAAATGGAGGACGCGGCGCTCGGGAGAGCGGGCGGGTGAGT
CACCCACACAAAGGAAAAGGGCCTTTCCGTCCTCAGCCGTCGCTTCATGTGACTCCACGGAGTACCGGGC
GCCGTCCAGGCACCTCGATTAGTTCTCGAGCTTTTGGAGTACGTCGTCTTTAGGTTGGGGGGAGGGGTTT
TATGCGATGGAGTTTCCCCACACTGAGTGGGTGGAGACTGAAGTTAGGCCAGCTTGGCACTTGATGTAAT
TCTCCTTGGAATTTGCCCTTTTTGAGTTTGGATCTTGGTTCATTCTCAAGCCTCAGACAGTGGTTCAAAG
TTTTTTTCTTCCATTTCAGGTGTCGTGAGCTTCTAGAGCCACCATGACACAGTTCGAGGGCTTTACCAAC
CTGTATCAGGTGAGCAAGACACTGCGGTTTGAGCTGATCCCACAGGGCAAGACCCTGAAGCACATCCAGG
AGCAGGGCTTCATCGAGGAGGACAAGGCCCGCAATGATCACTACAAGGAGCTGAAGCCCATCATCGATCG
GATCTACAAGACCTATGCCGACCAGTGCCTGCAGCTGGTGCAGCTGGATTGGGAGAACCTGAGCGCCGCC
ATCGACTCCTATAGAAAGGAGAAAACCGAGGAGACAAGGAACGCCCTGATCGAGGAGCAGGCCACATATC
GCAATGCCATCCACGACTACTTCATCGGCCGGACAGACAACCTGACCGATGCCATCAATAAGAGACACGC
CGAGATCTACAAGGGCCTGTTCAAGGCCGAGCTGTTTAATGGCAAGGTGCTGAAGCAGCTGGGCACCGTG
ACCACAACCGAGCACGAGAACGCCCTGCTGCGGAGCTTCGACAAGTTTACAACCTACTTCTCCGGCTTTT
ATAGAAACAGGAAGAACGTGTTCAGCGCCGAGGATATCAGCACAGCCATCCCACACCGCATCGTGCAGGA
CAACTTCCCCAAGTTTAAGGAGAATTGTCACATCTTCACACGCCTGATCACCGCCGTGCCCAGCCTGCGG
GAGCACTTTGAGAACGTGAAGAAGGCCATCGGCATCTTCGTGAGCACCTCCATCGAGGAGGTGTTTTCCT
TCCCTTTTTATAACCAGCTGCTGACACAGACCCAGATCGACCTGTATAACCAGCTGCTGGGAGGAATCTC
TCGGGAGGCAGGCACCGAGAAGATCAAGGGCCTGAACGAGGTGCTGAATCTGGCCATCCAGAAGAATGAT
GAGACAGCCCACATCATCGCCTCCCTGCCACACAGATTCATCCCCCTGTTTAAGCAGATCCTGTCCGATA
GGAACACCCTGTCTTTCATCCTGGAGGAGTTTAAGAGCGACGAGGAAGTGATCCAGTCCTTCTGCAAGTA
CAAGACACTGCTGAGAAACGAGAACGTGCTGGAGACAGCCGAGGCCCTGTTTAACGAGCTGAACAGCATC
GACCTGACACACATCTTCATCAGCCACAAGAAGCTGGAGACAATCAGCAGCGCCCTGTGCGACCACTGGG
ATACACTGAGGAATGCCCTGTATGAGCGGAGAATCTCCGAGCTGACAGGCAAGATCACCAAGTCTGCCAA
GGAGAAGGTGCAGCGCAGCCTGAAGCACGAGGATATCAACCTGCAGGAGATCATCTCTGCCGCAGGCAAG
GAGCTGAGCGAGGCCTTCAAGCAGAAAACCAGCGAGATCCTGTCCCACGCACACGCCGCCCTGGATCAGC
CACTGCCTACAACCCTGAAGAAGCAGGAGGAGAAGGAGATCCTGAAGTCTCAGCTGGACAGCCTGCTGGG
CCTGTACCACCTGCTGGACTGGTTTGCCGTGGATGAGTCCAACGAGGTGGACCCCGAGTTCTCTGCCCGG
CTGACCGGCATCAAGCTGGAGATGGAGCCTTCTCTGAGCTTCTACAACAAGGCCAGAAATTATGCCACCA
AGAAGCCCTACTCCGTGGAGAAGTTCAAGCTGAACTTTCAGATGCCTACACTGGCCAGAGGCTGGGACGT
GAATAGAGAGAAGAACAATGGCGCCATCCTGTTTGTGAAGAACGGCCTGTACTATCTGGGCATCATGCCA
AAGCAGAAGGGCAGGTATAAGGCCCTGAGCTTCGAGCCCACAGAGAAAACCAGCGAGGGCTTTGATAAGA
TGTACTATGACTACTTCCCTGATGCCGCCAAGATGATCCCAAAGTGCAGCACCCAGCTGAAGGCCGTGAC
AGCCCACTTTCAGACCCACACAACCCCCATCCTGCTGTCCAACAATTTCATCGAGCCTCTGGAGATCACA
AAGGAGATCTACGACCTGAACAATCCTGAGAAGGAGCCAAAGAAGTTTCAGACAGCCTACGCCAAGAAAA
CCGGCGACCAGAAGGGCTACAGAGAGGCCCTGTGCAAGTGGATCGACTTCACAAGGGATTTTCTGTCCAA
GTATACCAAGACAACCTCTATCGATCTGTCTAGCCTGCGGCCATCCTCTCAGTATAAGGACCTGGGCGAG
TACTATGCCGAGCTGAATCCCCTGCTGTACCACATCAGCTTCCAGAGAATCGCCGAGAAGGAGATCATGG
ATGCCGTGGAGACAGGCAAGCTGTACCTGTTCCAGATCTATAACAAGGACTTTGCCAAGGGCCACCACGG
CAAGCCTAATCTGCACACACTGTATTGGACCGGCCTGTTTTCTCCAGAGAACCTGGCCAAGACAAGCATC
AAGCTGAATGGCCAGGCCGAGCTGTTCTACCGCCCTAAGTCCAGGATGAAGAGGATGGCACACCGGCTGG
GAGAGAAGATGCTGAACAAGAAGCTGAAGGATCAGAAAACCCCAATCCCCGACACCCTGTACCAGGAGCT
GTACGACTATGTGAATCACAGACTGTCCCACGACCTGTCTGATGAGGCCAGGGCCCTGCTGCCCAACGTG
ATCACCAAGGAGGTGTCTCACGAGATCATCAAGGATAGGCGCTTTACCAGCGACAAGTTCTTTTTCCACG
TGCCTATCACACTGAACTATCAGGCCGCCAATTCCCCATCTAAGTTCAACCAGAGGGTGAATGCCTACCT
GAAGGAGCACCCCGAGACACCTATCATCGGCATCGCCCGGGGCGAGAGAAACCTGATCTATATCACAGTG
ATCGACTCCACCGGCAAGATCCTGGAGCAGCGGAGCCTGAACACCATCCAGCAGTTTGATTACCAGAAGA
AGCTGGACAACAGGGAGAAGGAGAGGGTGGCAGCAAGGCAGGCCTGGTCTGTGGTGGGCACAATCAAGGA
TCTGAAGCAGGGCTATCTGAGCCAGGTCATCCACGAGATCGTGGACCTGATGATCCACTACCAGGCCGTG
GTGGTGCTGGAGAACCTGAATTTCGGCTTTAAGAGCAAGAGGACCGGCATCGCCGAGAAGGCCGTGTACC
AGCAGTTCGAGAAGATGCTGATCGATAAGCTGAATTGCCTGGTGCTGAAGGACTATCCAGCAGAGAAAGT
GGGAGGCGTGCTGAACCCATACCAGCTGACAGACCAGTTCACCTCCTTTGCCAAGATGGGCACCCAGTCT
GGCTTCCTGTTTTACGTGCCTGCCCCATATACATCTAAGATCGATCCCCTGACCGGCTTCGTGGACCCCT
TCGTGTGGAAAACCATCAAGAATCACGAGAGCCGCAAGCACTTCCTGGAGGGCTTCGACTTTCTGCACTA
CGACGTGAAAACCGGCGACTTCATCCTGCACTTTAAGATGAACAGAAATCTGTCCTTCCAGAGGGGCCTG
CCCGGCTTTATGCCTGCATGGGATATCGTGTTCGAGAAGAACGAGACACAGTTTGACGCCAAGGGCACCC
CTTTCATCGCCGGCAAGAGAATCGTGCCAGTGATCGAGAATCACAGATTCACCGGCAGATACCGGGACCT
GTATCCTGCCAACGAGCTGATCGCCCTGCTGGAGGAGAAGGGCATCGTGTTCAGGGATGGCTCCAACATC
CTGCCAAAGCTGCTGGAGAATGACGATTCTCACGCCATCGACACGATGGTGGCCCTGATCCGCAGCGTGC
TGCAGATGCGGAACTCCAATGCCGCCACAGGCGAGGACTATATCAACAGCCCCGTGCGCGATCTGAATGG
CGTGTGCTTCGACTCCCGGTTTCAGAACCCAGAGTGGCCAATGGACGCCGATGCCAATGGCGCCTACCAC
ATCGCCCTGAAGGGCCAGCTGCTGCTGAATCACCTGAAGGAGAGCAAGGATCTGAAGCTGCAGAACGGCA
TCTCCAATCAGGACTGGCTGGCCTACATCCAGGAGCTGCGCAACGGATCCTATCCCTATGACGTGCCCGA
TTATGCCAGCCTGGGCAGCGGCTCCCCTGCTGCCAAACGCGTTAAACTAGACGAAGATCCTGCCGCGAAG
CGCGTGAAACTGGACGACGGCATTGGTAGTGGGAGCAACGGCAGCAGCCTCGGCTCCGGAATGAACATTC
AGATGTTGCTCGAGGCTGCTGATTACCTGGAGCGCCGCGAACGGGAAGCGGAACACGGTTACGCTAGTAT
GCTGCCTGGGAGCGGCATGAATATCCAGATGCTGCTCGAGGCGGCCGATTATCTCGAACGCAGAGAGAGA
GAAGCCGAACATGGCTACGCCTCTATGCTGCCTGGCTCCGGGATGAATATACAGATGCTCCTGGAAGCTG
CCGACTATCTGGAGCGAAGAGAAAGGGAGGCTGAGCACGGGTATGCAAGTATGCTCCCTGGCTCCGGTAT
GAATATCCAGATGCTGCTGGAGGCCGCTGACTATCTTGAACGCCGAGAAAGGGAAGCCGAGCATGGATAT
GCATCCATGCTGCCTTCTAGGTCTGCCTACCCATACGATGTTCCAGATTACGCTTCGCCGAAGAAAAAGC
GCAAGGTCGCTAGCGAGGGCAGAGGAAGTCTTCTAACATGCGGTGACGTGGAGGAGAATCCCGGCCCTGG
TACCATGGCCAAGCCTTTGTCTCAAGAAGAATCCACCCTCATTGAAAGAGCAACGGCTACAATCAACAGC
ATCCCCATCTCTGAAGACTACAGCGTCGCCAGCGCAGCTCTCTCTAGCGACGGCCGCATCTTCACTGGTG
TCAATGTATATCATTTTACTGGGGGACCTTGTGCAGAACTCGTGGTGCTGGGCACTGCTGCTGCTGCGGC
AGCTGGCAACCTGACTTGTATCGTCGCGATCGGAAATGAGAACAGGGGCATCTTGAGCCCCTGCGGACGG
TGCCGACAGGTGCTTCTCGATCTGCATCCTGGGATCAAAGCCATAGTGAAGGACAGTGATGGACAGCCGA
CGGCAGTTGGGATTCGTGAATTGCTGCCCTCTGGTTATGTGTGGGAGGGCACCGGTTGAGAATTCGATAT
CAAGCTTATCGATAATCAACCTCTGGATTACAAAATTTGTGAAAGATTGACTGGTATTCTTAACTATGTT
GCTCCTTTTACGCTATGTGGATACGCTGCTTTAATGCCTTTGTATCATGCTATTGCTTCCCGTATGGCTT
TCATTTTCTCCTCCTTGTATAAATCCTGGTTGCTGTCTCTTTATGAGGAGTTGTGGCCCGTTGTCAGGCA
ACGTGGCGTGGTGTGCACTGTGTTTGCTGACGCAACCCCCACTGGTTGGGGCATTGCCACCACCTGTCAG
CTCCTTTCCGGGACTTTCGCTTTCCCCCTCCCTATTGCCACGGCGGAACTCATCGCCGCCTGCCTTGCCC
GCTGCTGGACAGGGGCTCGGCTGTTGGGCACTGACAATTCCGTGGTGTTGTCGGGGAAATCATCGTCCTT
TCCTTGGCTGCTCGCCTGTGTTGCCACCTGGATTCTGCGCGGGACGTCCTTCTGCTACGTCCCTTCGGCC
CTCAATCCAGCGGACCTTCCTTCCCGCGGCCTGCTGCCGGCTCTGCGGCCTCTTCCGCGTCTTCGCCTTC
GCCCTCAGACGAGTCGGATCTCCCTTTGGGCCGCCTCCCCGCATCGATACCGTCGACCTCGAGACCTAGA
AAAACATGGAGCAATCACAAGTAGCAATACAGCAGCTACCAATGCTGATTGTGCCTGGCTAGAAGCACAA
GAGGAGGAGGAGGTGGGTTTTCCAGTCACACCTCAGGTACCTTTAAGACCAATGACTTACAAGGCAGCTG
TAGATCTTAGCCACTTTTTAAAAGAAAAGGGGGGACTGGAAGGGCTAATTCACTCCCAACGAAGACAAGA
TATCCTTGATCTGTGGATCTACCACACACAAGGCTACTTCCCTGATTGGCAGAACTACACACCAGGGCCA
GGGATCAGATATCCACTGACCTTTGGATGGTGCTACAAGCTAGTACCAGTTGAGCAAGAGAAGGTAGAAG
AAGCCAATGAAGGAGAGAACACCCGCTTGTTACACCCTGTGAGCCTGCATGGGATGGATGACCCGGAGAG
AGAAGTATTAGAGTGGAGGTTTGACAGCCGCCTAGCATTTCATCACATGGCCCGAGAGCTGCATCCGGAC
TGTACTGGGTCTCTCTGGTTAGACCAGATCTGAGCCTGGGAGCTCTCTGGCTAACTAGGGAACCCACTGC
TTAAGCCTCAATAAAGCTTGCCTTGAGTGCTTCAAGTAGTGTGTGCCCGTCTGTTGTGTGACTCTGGTAA
CTAGAGATCCCTCAGACCCTTTTAGTCAGTGTGGAAAATCTCTAGCAGGGCCCGTTTAAACCCGCTGATC
AGCCTCGACTGTGCCTTCTAGTTGCCAGCCATCTGTTGTTTGCCCCTCCCCCGTGCCTTCCTTGACCCTG
GAAGGTGCCACTCCCACTGTCCTTTCCTAATAAAATGAGGAAATTGCATCGCATTGTCTGAGTAGGTGTC
ATTCTATTCTGGGGGGTGGGGTGGGGCAGGACAGCAAGGGGGAGGATTGGGAAGACAATAGCAGGCATGC
TGGGGATGCGGTGGGCTCTATGGCTTCTGAGGCGGAAAGAACCAGCTGGGGCTCTAGGGGGTATCCCC
[124 nt withheld, positions 10429-10552]
C
[91 nt withheld, positions 10554-10644]
A
[49 nt withheld, positions 10646-10694]
CCTTTGACGTTGGAGTCCACGTTCTTT
[37 nt withheld, positions 10722-10758]
ACCCTATCTCGGTCTATTCTTTTGATTTATAAGGGATTTTGCCGATTTCGGCCTATTGGTTAAAAAATGA
GCTGATTTAACAAAAATTTAACGCGAATTAATTCTGTGGAATGTGTGTCAGTTAGGGTGTGGAAAGTCCC
CAGGCTCCCCAGCAGGCAGAAGTATGCAAAGCATGCATCTCAATTAGTCAGCAACCAGGTGTGGAAAGTC
CCCAGGCTCCCCAGCAGGCAGAAGTATGCAAAGCATGCATCTCAATTAGTCAGCAACCATAGTCCCGCCC
CTAACTCCGCCCATCCCGCCCCTAACTCCGCCCAGTTCCGCCCATTCTCCGCCCCATGGCTGACTAATTT
TTTTTATTTATGCAGAGGCCGAGGCCGCCTCTGCCTCTGAGCTATTCCAGAAGTAGTGAGGAGGCTTTTT
TGGAGGCCTAGGCTTTTGCAAAAAGCTCCCGGGAGCTTGTATATCCATTTTCGGATCTGATCAGCACGTG
TTGACAATTAATCATCGGCATAGTATATCGGCATAGTATAATACGACAAGGTGAGGAACTAAACCATGGC
CAAGTTGACCAGTGCCGTTCCGGTGCTCACCGCGCGCGACGTCGCCGGAGCGGTCGAGTTCTGGACCGAC
CGGCTCGGGTTCTCCCGGGACTTCGTGGAGGACGACTTCGCCGGTGTGGTCCGGGACGACGTGACCCTGT
TCATCAGCGCGGTCCAGGACCAGGTGGTGCCGGACAACACCCTGGCCTGGGTGTGGGTGCGCGGCCTGGA
CGAGCTGTACGCCGAGTGGTCGGAGGTCGTGTCCACGAACTTCCGGGACGCCTCCGGGCCGGCCATGACC
GAGATCGGCGAGCAGCCGTGGGGGCGGGAGTTCGCCCTGCGCGACCCGGCCGGCAACTGCGTGCACTTCG
TGGCCGAGGAGCAGGACTGACACGTGCTACGAGATTTCGATTCCACCGCCGCCTTCTATGAAAGGTTGGG
CTTCGGAATCGTTTTCCGGGACGCCGGCTGGATGATCCTCCAGCGCGGGGATCTCATGCTGGAGTTCTTC
GCCCACCCCAACTTGTTTATTGCAGCTTATAATGGTTACAAATAAAGCAATAGCATCACAAATTTCACAA
ATAAAGCATTTTTTTCACTGCATTCTAGTTGTGGTTTGTCCAAACTCATCAATGTATCTTATCATGTCTG
TATACCGTCGACCTCTAGCTAGAGCTTGGCGTAATCATGGTCATAGCTGTTTCCTGTGTGAAATTGTTAT
CCGCTCACAATTCCACACAACATACGAGCCGGAAGCATAAAGTGTAAAGCCTGGGGTGCCTAATGAGTGA
GCTAACTCACATTAATTGCGTTGCGCTCACTGCCCGCTTTCCAGTCGGGAAACCTGTCGTGCCAGCTGCA
TTAATGAATCGGCCAACGCGCGGGGAGAGGCGGTTTGCGTATTGGGCGCTCTTCCGCTTCCTCGCTCACT
GACTCGCTGCGCTCGGTCGTTCGGCTGCGGCGAGCGGTATCAGCTCACTCAAAGGCGGTAATACGGTTAT
CCACAGAATCAGGGGATAACGCAGGAAAGAACATGTGAGCAAAAGGCCAGCAAAAGGCCAGGAACCGTAA
AAAGGCCGCGTTGCTGGCGTTTTTCCATAGGCTCCGCCCCCCTGACGAGCATCACAAAAATCGACGCTCA
AGTCAGAGGTGGCGAAACCCGACAGGACTATAAAGATACCAGGCGTTTCCCCCTGGAAGCTCCCTCGTGC
GCTCTCCTGTTCCGACCCTGCCGCTTACCGGATACCTGTCCGCCTTTCTCCCTTCGGGAAGCGTGGCGCT
TTCTCATAGCTCACGCTGTAGGTATCTCAGTTCGGTGTAGGTCGTTCGCTCCAAGCTGGGCTGTGTGCAC
GAACCCCCCGTTCAGCCCGACCGCTGCGCCTTATCCGGTAACTATCGTCTTGAGTCCAACCCGGTAAGAC
ACGACTTATCGCCACTGGCAGCAGCCACTGGTAACAGGATTAGCAGAGCGAGGTATGTAGGCGGTGCTAC
AGAGTTCTTGAAGTGGTGGCCTAACTACGGCTACACTAGAAGAACAGTATTTGGTATCTGCGCTCTGCTG
AAGCCAGTTACCTTCGGAAAAAGAGTTGGTAGCTCTTGATCCGGCAAACAAACCACCGCTGGTAGCGGTG
GTTTTTTTGTTTGCAAGCAGCAGATTACGCGCAGAAAAAAAGGATCTCAAGAAGATCCTTTGATCTTTTC
TACGGGGTCTGACGCTCAGTGGAACGAAAACTCACGTTAAGGGATTTTGGTCATGAGATTATCAAAAAGG
ATCTTCACCTAGATCCTTTTAAATTAAAAATGAAGTTTTAAATCAATCTAAAGTATATATGAGTAAACTT
GGTCTGACAGTTACCAATGCTTAATCAGTGAGGCACCTATCTCAGCGATCTGTCTATTTCGTTCATCCAT
AGTTGCCTGACTCCCCGTCGTGTAGATAACTACGATACGGGAGGGCTTACCATCTGGCCCCAGTGCTGCA
ATGATACCGCGAGACCCACGCTCACCGGCTCCAGATTTATCAGCAATAAACCAGCCAGCCGGAAGGGCCG
AGCGCAGAAGTGGTCCTGCAACTTTATCCGCCTCCATCCAGTCTATTAATTGTTGCCGGGAAGCTAGAGT
AAGTAGTTCGCCAGTTAATAGTTTGCGCAACGTTGTTGCCATTGCTACAGGCATCGTGGTGTCACGCTCG
TCGTTTGGTATGGCTTCATTCAGCTCCGGTTCCCAACGATCAAGGCGAGTTACATGATCCCCCATGTTGT
GCAAAAAAGCGGTTAGCTCCTTCGGTCCTCCGATCGTTGTCAGAAGTAAGTTGGCCGCAGTGTTATCACT
CATGGTTATGGCAGCACTGCATAATTCTCTTACTGTCATGCCATCCGTAAGATGCTTTTCTGTGACTGGT
GAGTACTCAACCAAGTCATTCTGAGAATAGTGTATGCGGCGACCGAGTTGCTCTTGCCCGGCGTCAATAC
GGGATAATACCGCGCCACATAGCAGAACTTTAAAAGTGCTCATCATTGGAAAACGTTCTTCGGGGCGAAA
ACTCTCAAGGATCTTACCGCTGTTGAGATCCAGTTCGATGTAACCCACTCGTGCACCCAACTGATCTTCA
GCATCTTTTACTTTCACCAGCGTTTCTGGGTGAGCAAAAACAGGAAGGCAAAATGCCGCAAAAAAGGGAA
TAAGGGCGACACGGAAATGTTGAATACTCATACTCTTCCTTTTTCAATATTATTGAAGCATTTATCAGGG
TTATTGTCTCATGAGCGGATACATATTTGAATGTATTTAGAAAAATAAACAAATAGGGGTTCCGCGCACA
TTTCCCCGAAAAGTGCCACCTGAC
Features (pLannotate 1.2.2; 33 found; start..end, strand, type, name):
     31..83      -  misc_feature   bom (fragment): basis of mobility region from pBR322
    238..617     +  enhancer       CMV enhancer: human cytomegalovirus immediate early enhancer
    618..817     +  promoter       CMV promoter: human cytomegalovirus (CMV) immediate early promoter
    835..1015    +  LTR            5' LTR (truncated): truncated 5' long terminal repeat (LTR) from HIV-1
   1062..1187    +  misc_feature   HIV-1 Ψ: packaging signal of human immunodeficiency virus type 1
   1171..1534    +  CDS            HIV-1 gag (fragment): gag protein from human immunodeficiency virus 1; gag
   1680..1913    +  misc_feature   RRE: The Rev response element (RRE) of HIV-1 allows for Rev-dependent mRNA export from the nucleus to the cytoplasm.
   2290..2390    +  CDS            Rev (fragment): human immunodeficiency virus 1 (HIV-1) Rev protein; rev; enhances nuclear export of unspliced and incompletely spliced viral mRNAs
   2440..2557    +  misc_feature   cPPT/CTS: central polypurine tract and central termination sequence of HIV-1
   2630..3808    +  promoter       EF-1α promoter: strong constitutive promoter for human elongation factor EF-1α
   3824..7744    +  CDS            AsCpf1: CRISPR-associated protein from Acidaminococcus sp. BV3L6 (Zetsche et al., 2015)
   7898..7987    +  CDS            Mxd1 (fragment): MAD1_MOUSE - Also known as Mad, Mad1. Experimental evidence at protein level: Swiss-Prot protein existence level 1. Component of a transcriptional repressor complex together with MAX (By similarity). In complex with MAX binds to the core DNA sequence 5'-CAC[GA]TG-3' (By similarity). Antagonizes MYC transcriptional activity by competing with MYC for MAX binding (By similarity). Binds to the TERT promoter and represses telomerase expression, possibly by interfering with MYC binding (By similarity). From Mus musculus (Mouse).
   8288..8315    +  CDS            3xHA (fragment): three tandem HA epitope tags
   8405..8800    +  CDS            BSD: blasticidin S deaminase; Aspergillus terreus BSD; confers resistance to blasticidin
   8810..8834    +  misc_feature   MCS (fragment): pBluescript multiple cloning site
   8834..9422    +  misc_feature   WPRE: woodchuck hepatitis virus posttranscriptional regulatory element
   9359..9940    +  CDS            nef (fragment): NEF_HV1H2 - Experimental evidence at protein level: Swiss-Prot protein existence level 1. Extracellular Nef protein targets CD4(+) T-lymphocytes for apoptosis by interacting with CXCR4 surface receptors. From Human immunodeficiency virus type 1 group M subtype B (isolate HXB2) (HIV-1).
   9947..10127   +  LTR            5' LTR (truncated): truncated 5' long terminal repeat (LTR) from HIV-1
  10159..10383   +  polyA_signal   bGH poly(A) signal: bovine growth hormone polyadenylation signal
  10387..10408   +  promoter       SV40 promoter (fragment): SV40 enhancer and early promoter
  10429..10857   +  rep_origin     f1 ori (sequence partly withheld): f1 bacteriophage origin of replication; arrow indicates direction of (+) strand synthesis
  10871..11200   +  promoter       SV40 promoter: SV40 enhancer and early promoter
  11248..11295   +  promoter       EM7 promoter: synthetic bacterial promoter&nbsp
  11314..11688   +  CDS            BleoR: antibiotic-binding protein; Sh ble from Streptoalloteichus hindustanus; confers resistance to bleomycin, phleomycin, and Zeocin™
  11698..11823   +  CDS            ble (fragment): BLE_KLEPN - Experimental evidence at protein level: Swiss-Prot protein existence level 1. Binding protein with a strong affinity to the bleomycin family of antibiotics. Binds to CL990; an antimitotic-antibiotic compound. From Klebsiella pneumoniae.
  11818..11939   +  polyA_signal   SV40 poly(A) signal: SV40 polyadenylation signal
  12010..12032   -  protein_bind   lac operator (fragment): The lac repressor binds to the lac operator to inhibit transcription in E. coli. This inhibition can be relieved by adding lactose or isopropyl-β-D-thiogalactopyranoside (IPTG). lac repressor encoded by lacI
  12036..12066   -  promoter       lac promoter: promoter for the E. coli lac operon
  12081..12102   -  protein_bind   CAP binding site: CAP binding activates transcription in the presence of cAMP. E. coli catabolite activator protein
  12115..12207   -  CDS            lacI (fragment): lac repressor; lacI; The lac repressor binds to the lac operator to inhibit transcription in E. coli. This inhibition can be relieved by adding lactose or isopropyl-β-D-thiogalactopyranoside (IPTG).
  12390..12978   -  rep_origin     ori: high-copy-number ColE1/pMB1/pBR322/pUC origin of replication
  13149..14009   -  CDS            AmpR: β-lactamase; bla; confers resistance to ampicillin, carbenicillin, and related antibiotics
  14010..14114   -  promoter       AmpR promoter: bla
