[The description below was written by a language model from this plasmid's Addgene catalogue record and pLannotate feature annotations shown in this document.]
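Description:
SM280_EF1A-dEnAsCas12a-4xSID-T2A-BlastR is a 14.1 kb lentiviral transfer plasmid built on the pFUGW backbone for mammalian expression of a Cas12a-based CRISPR interference effector. It is propagated in E. coli through a high-copy ColE1/pUC-type origin with ampicillin selection (AmpR). The backbone also carries an f1 origin and an SV40/EM7-driven BleoR cassette that lies outside the viral genome. A CMV enhancer/promoter fused to a truncated HIV-1 5' LTR drives production of the genomic RNA in packaging cells. That RNA contains the Ψ packaging signal, RRE for Rev-dependent export and the cPPT/CTS. WPRE sits downstream of the payload to boost transcript expression, followed by a truncated 3' LTR and a bGH polyadenylation signal.

The payload is a single open reading frame under the constitutive human EF-1α promoter. It encodes dEnAsCas12a, an Acidaminococcus Cas12a carrying the E174R, S542R and K548R "enhanced" substitutions together with D908A, the change that gives the nuclease-dead ("d") form. The protein can therefore bind crRNA-specified DNA targets without cutting them. It is fused to 4xSID, four copies of the Sin3-interacting repressor domain; the annotation tool picks this up as a fragment of mouse Mxd1 (Mad1). An HA-type epitope fragment is also detected near the end of the fusion. A T2A self-cleaving peptide, named in the construct title but not annotated in the table, links the effector to blasticidin S deaminase, so transduced cells can be selected with blasticidin. No crRNA expression cassette is annotated, so guides are presumably supplied from a separate vector. The associated work concerns multiplexed CRISPRi screening with dCas12a repressors.
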