Addgene plasmid #244215: SM280_EF1A-dEnAsCas12a-4xSID-T2A-BlastR
Purpose: Mammalian expression of dEnAsCas12a-4xSID with Blasticidin resistance selectable marker
Depositing lab: Tim Reddy. Depositing organization: Duke University. Publication: dHyperCas12a enables multiplexed CRISPRi screens. Melore SM, McRoberts Amador CD, Hamilton MC, Gersbach CA, Reddy TE. Nat Commun. 2026 Feb 12. doi: 10.1038/s41467-026-69090-z. PubMed 41673027.
Backbone
  Vector backbone: pFUGW
  Vector type: Mammalian Expression, Lentiviral, CRISPR
Growth in bacteria
  Bacterial resistance: Ampicillin, 100 μg/mL
  Growth temperature: 30°C
  Growth strain: NEB Stable
  Copy number: High Copy
Gene/Insert
  Gene/Insert name: dEnAsCas12a-4xSID
  Species: Synthetic
  Mutation: dEnAsCas12a: E174R, S542R, K548R, and D908A
  Cloning method: Gibson Cloning
Terms and licenses: Academic/Nonprofit Terms; Industry Terms: Not Available to Industry
Depositor comments: Please visit https://doi.org/10.1101/2024.07.08.602263 for bioRxiv preprint.
How to cite: SM280_EF1A-dEnAsCas12a-4xSID-T2A-BlastR was a gift from Tim Reddy (Addgene plasmid # 244215 ; http://n2t.net/addgene:244215 ; RRID:Addgene_244215)
